Addgene plasmid #237906: TRBV4-2
Purpose: Encodes TRBV4-2 allele and TRAC to generate TCRs via cloning
Depositing lab: Michael Birnbaum. Depositing organization: Massachusetts Institute of Technology. Publication: Scalable TCR synthesis and screening enable antigen reactivity mapping in vitiligo. Gaglione SA, Mukkamala RS, Krishna C, Smith BE, Wadsworth MH 2nd, Jelinsky SA, Perez CR, Schmidt-Hong L, Katz EL, Gellatly KJ, Ali LR, Shen J, Holec PV, Zhao QH, Chan AO, Xu EJK, Kravarik KM, Guzova JA, Dobson CS, Singh H, Garber M, Dougan M, Dougan SK, Harris JE, Winkler A, Birnbaum ME. Immunity. 2026 Feb 10;59(2):477-493.e9. doi: 10.1016/j.immuni.2026.01.001. Epub 2026 Jan 28. PubMed 41610844.
Backbone
  Vector backbone: pGGA-select
  Backbone manufacturer: Addgene Plasmid #195714
  Backbone size w/o insert (bp): 2518
  Vector type: Synthetic Biology
Growth in bacteria
  Bacterial resistance: Chloramphenicol, 25 μg/mL
  Growth temperature: 37°C
  Growth strain: DH5alpha
  Copy number: High Copy
Gene/Insert
  Gene/Insert name: TRBV4-2-TRAC
  Species: H. sapiens (human)
  Insert size (bp): 397
  Mutation: None
  Entrez Gene: TRBV4-2 (a.k.a. TCRBV4S2, TCRBV7S3A2, TCRBV7S3A2T, TRBV42)
  Cloning method: Unknown
Terms and licenses: Academic/Nonprofit Terms; Industry Terms: Not Available to Industry
Depositor comments: Please visit https://doi.org/10.1101/2025.04.24.649726 for bioRxiv preprint.
How to cite: TRBV4-2 was a gift from Michael Birnbaum (Addgene plasmid # 237906 ; http://n2t.net/addgene:237906 ; RRID:Addgene_237906)
