[The description below was written by a language model from this plasmid's Addgene catalogue record and pLannotate feature annotations shown in this document.]
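Description:
TRBV4-2 is a small bacterial cloning plasmid (2,915 bp in the sequenced record) built on the pGGA-select backbone and catalogued as a synthetic biology vector. It serves as a parts donor rather than an expression construct. It is maintained in E. coli through a high-copy ColE1/pUC-type origin and selected with chloramphenicol, conferred by the cat gene under its native cat promoter. A fragment of the AmpR promoter is also annotated, but no ampicillin resistance gene is present. T7 and SP6 phage promoters flank the insert region in the usual manner of a cloning backbone. No eukaryotic promoter, polyadenylation signal or viral element is annotated, so the plasmid is not designed to express its payload in mammalian cells by itself.

The payload is human T cell receptor sequence. A fragment of the beta-chain variable gene segment TRBV4-2 is followed, after a short unannotated gap, by coding sequence for TRAC, the constant region of the TCR alpha chain, which spans the numbering origin of the circular map. The catalogue lists the insert as 397 bp, whereas the two annotated segments together cover noticeably more than that. The stated insert size may therefore not reflect everything present, and part of the TRAC sequence may belong to the backbone.

According to the record, the plasmid supplies a TRBV4-2 allele and TRAC so that full TCRs can be generated by cloning, and the associated publication concerns scalable TCR synthesis and screening. The backbone name suggests Golden Gate-style assembly, but the cloning method is recorded as unknown and no assembly sites are annotated.
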