Features (pLannotate 1.2.2; 8 found; start..end, strand, type, name):
    437..455     -  promoter       T7 promoter: promoter for bacteriophage T7 RNA polymerase
    465..522     +  promoter       AmpR promoter (fragment): bla
    569..1225    -  CDS            cat: CAT_ECOLX - Experimental evidence at protein level: Swiss-Prot protein existence level 1. This enzyme is an effector of chloramphenicol resistance in bacteria. From Escherichia coli. This protein is used as a marker in many commonly used cloning vectors, such as pACYC184.
   1226..1328    -  promoter       cat promoter: promoter of the E. coli cat gene encoding chloramphenicol acetyltransferase
   1429..2017    +  rep_origin     ori: high-copy-number ColE1/pMB1/pBR322/pUC origin of replication
   2447..2465    +  promoter       SP6 promoter: promoter for bacteriophage SP6 RNA polymerase
   2519..2827    +  CDS            TRBV4-2 (fragment): TVB42_HUMAN - Also known as TCRBV7S3A2 From Homo sapiens (Human).
   2898..390     +  CDS            TRAC (across the origin): TRAC_HUMAN - Also known as TCRA. Experimental evidence at protein level: Swiss-Prot protein existence level 1. Constant region of T cell receptor (TR) alpha chain (PubMed:24600447). Alpha-beta T cell receptors are antigen specific receptors which are essential to the immune response and are present on the cell surface of T lymphocytes. Recognize peptide-major histocompatibility (MH) (pMH) complexes that are displayed by antigen presenting cells (APC), a prerequisite for efficient T cell adaptive immunity against pathogens (PubMed:25493333). Binding of alpha-beta TR to pMH complex initiates TR-
>Addgene plasmid #237906 | TRBV4-2 | addgene full sequence | sequence record 475796 | Addgene NGS Result
CTGAGAGACTCTAAATCCAGTGACAAGTCTGTCTGCCTATTCACCGATTTTGATTCTCAAACAAATGTGT
CACAAAGTAAGGATTCTGACGTCTATATCACAGACAAAACTGTGCTAGACATGAGGTCTATGGACTTCAA
GAGCAACAGTGCTGTGGCCTGGAGCAACAAATCTGACTTTGCATGTGCAAACGCCTTCAACAACAGCATT
ATTCCAGAAGATACCTTCTTCCCCAGCCCAGAAAGTTCCTGTGATGTCAAGCTGGTCGAGAAATCTTTTG
AAACAGATACGAACCTAAACTTTCAAAACCTGTCAGTGATTGGGTTCCGAATCCTCCTCCTGAAAGTGGC
CGGGTTTAATCTGCTCATGACGCTGCGGCTGTGGTCCAGCTGAGGAATTCATCAGAAGAGCCTCGAGGCG
GCCGCATGTGAGTCTCCCTATAGTGAGTCGTATTAATTTCGCGGGCGGAACCCCTATTTGTTTATTTTTC
TAAATACATTCAAATATGTATCCGCTCATGAGTAGCACCAGGCGTTTAAGGGCACCAATAACTGCCTTAA
AAAAATTACGCCCCGCCCTGCCACTCATCGCAGTACTGTTGTAATTCATTAAGCATTCTGCCGACATGGA
AGCCATCACAAACGGCATGATGAACCTGAATCGCCAGCGGCATCAGCACCTTGTCGCCTTGCGTATAATA
TTTGCCCATGGTGAAAACGGGGGCGAAGAAGTTGTCCATATTGGCCACGTTTAAATCAAAACTGGTGAAA
CTCACCCAGGGATTGGCTGAGACAAAAAACATATTCTCAATAAACCCTTTAGGGAAATAGGCCAGGTTTT
CACCGTAACACGCCACATCTTGCGAATATATGTGTAGAAACTGCCGGAAATCGTCGTGGTATTCACTCCA
GAGCGATGAAAACGTTTCAGTTTGCTCATGGAAAACGGTGTAACAAGGGTGAACACTATCCCATATCACC
AGCTCACCGTCTTTCATTGCCATACGAAATTCCGGATGAGCATTCATCAGGCGGGCAAGAATGTGAATAA
AGGCCGGATAAAACTTGTGCTTATTTTTCTTTACGGTCTTTAAAAAGGCCGTAATATCCAGCTGAACGGT
CTGGTTATAGGTACATTGAGCAACTGACTGAAATGCCTCAAAATGTTCTTTACGATGCCATTGGGATATA
TCAACGGTGGTATATCCAGTGATTTTTTTCTCCATTTTAGCTTCCTTAGCTCCTGAAAATCTCGATAACT
CAAAAAATACGCCCGGTAGTGATCTTATTTCATTATGGTGAAAGTTGGAACCTCTTACGTGCCGATCAAA
GTCTCATTTTCGCCAAAAGTTGTCATGACCAAAATCCCTTAACGTGAGTTTTCGTTCCACTGAGCGTCAG
ACCCCGTAGAAAAGATCAAAGGATCTTCTTGAGATCCTTTTTTTCTGCGCGTAATCTGCTGCTTGCAAAC
AAAAAAACCACCGCTACCAGCGGTGGTTTGTTTGCCGGATCAAGAGCTACCAACTCTTTTTCCGAAGGTA
ACTGGCTTCAGCAGAGCGCAGATACCAAATACTGTTCTTCTAGTGTAGCCGTAGTTAGGCCACCACTTCA
AGAACTCTGTAGCACCGCCTACATACCTCGCTCTGCTAATCCTGTTACCAGTGGCTGCTGCCAGTGGCGA
TAAGTCGTGTCTTACCGGGTTGGACTCAAGACGATAGTTACCGGATAAGGCGCAGCGGTCGGGCTGAACG
GGGGGTTCGTGCACACAGCCCAGCTTGGAGCGAACGACCTACACCGAACTGAGATACCTACAGCGTGAGC
TATGAGAAAGCGCCACGCTTCCCGAAGGGAGAAAGGCGGACAGGTATCCGGTAAGCGGCAGGGTCGGAAC
AGGAGAGCGCACGAGGGAGCTTCCAGGGGGAAACGCCTGGTATCTTTATAGTCCTGTCGGGTTTCGCCAC
CTCTGACTTGAGCGTCGATTTTTGTGATGCTCGTCAGGGGGGCGGAGCCTATGGAAAAACGCCAGCAATG
CGGCCTTTTTACGGTTCCTGGCCTTTTGCTGGCCTTTTGCTCACATGTTCTTTCCTGCGTTATCCCCTGA
TTCTGTGGATAACCGTATTACCGCCTTTGAGTGAGCTGATACCGCTCGCCGCAGCCGAACGACCGAGCGC
AGCGAGTCAGTGAGCGAGGAAGCCGAAAAATCAATAATCAGACAACAAGATGTGCGAACTCGATATTTTA
CACGACTCTCTTTACCAATTCTGCCCCGAATTACACTTAAAACGACTCAACAGCTTAACGTTGGCTTGCC
ACGCATTACTTGACTGTAAAACTCTCACTCTTACCGAACTTGGCCGTAACCTGCCAACCAAAGCGAGAAC
AAAACATAACATCAAACGAATCGACCGATTGTTAGGTAATCGTCACTTGCAGGAAGGTTTAAACGCATTT
AGGTGACACTATAGAAGTGTGTATCGCTCGAGGCTCTTCAGCATCTAGAGCCACCGGCATGAGCCACCAT
GGGCTGCAGGCTGCTCTGCTGTGCGGTTCTCTGTCTCCTGGGAGCGGTCCCCATGGAAACGGGAGTTACG
CAGACACCAAGACACCTGGTCATGGGAATGACAAATAAGAAGTCTTTGAAATGTGAACAACATCTGGGGC
ATAACGCTATGTATTGGTACAAGCAAAGTGCTAAGAAGCCACTGGAGCTCATGTTTGTCTACAACTTTAA
AGAACAGACTGAAAACAACAGTGTGCCAAGTCGCTTCTCACCTGAATGCCCCAACAGCTCTCACTTATTC
CTTCACCTACACACCCTGCAGCCAGAGGTAGTCTTCGTCACGAGACGTAATGGAGACCATGCGATATCCG
TAGGTCTCGAAACCGTCTCGGGGTGAAGACATTGCCGTGTACCAG
